Addgene plasmid #24429: pcDNA3-Rog
Depositing lab: Bruce Conklin. Depositing organization: J. David Gladstone Institutes. Publication: Engineered G protein coupled receptors reveal independent regulation of internalization, desensitization and acute signaling. Scearce-Levie K, Lieberman MD, Elliott HH, Conklin BR. BMC Biol. 2005 Feb 11;3:3. doi: 10.1186/1741-7007-3-3. PubMed 15707483.
Backbone
  Vector backbone: pcDNA3
  Backbone manufacturer: Invitrogen
  Backbone size w/o insert (bp): 5400
  Vector type: Mammalian Expression
Growth in bacteria
  Bacterial resistance: Ampicillin, 100 μg/mL
  Growth temperature: 37°C
  Growth strain: DH5alpha
  Copy number: High Copy
Gene/Insert
  Gene/Insert name: RASSL (alt names: R03; KOR)
  Species: H. sapiens (human)
  Mutation: mutations in extracellular loops 2 (see comments below) and 3 (E297Q), making it a RASSL.
  Entrez Gene: OPRK1 (a.k.a. K-OR-1, KOP, KOR, KOR-1, KOR1, OPRK)
  Tag / fusion protein: GFP (N terminal on insert); FLAG (N terminal on insert)
  Cloning method: Restriction Enzyme
  Sequencing primers: 5′ CMV-F, EGFP-C; 3′ BGH-rev
Terms and licenses: Academic/Nonprofit Terms; Industry Terms: Not Available to Industry
Depositor comments: Extracellular Loop 2 (EL2) mutations shown in lowercase: aSSVGISAIVLGvTqpRdgavvCtLQFPspswyWDtvt For more information about this construct see: http://openwetware.org/wiki/R03:GFP-tagged_RASSL
How to cite: pcDNA3-Rog was a gift from Bruce Conklin (Addgene plasmid # 24429 ; http://n2t.net/addgene:24429 ; RRID:Addgene_24429)
