[The description below was written by a language model from this plasmid's Addgene catalogue record and pLannotate feature annotations shown in this document.]
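Description:
pcDNA3-Rog is a mammalian expression plasmid built on the Invitrogen pcDNA3 backbone that encodes a GFP-tagged RASSL (receptor activated solely by a synthetic ligand) derived from the human kappa opioid receptor, OPRK1. It is propagated in E. coli as a high-copy plasmid through a ColE1/pUC-type origin and selected with ampicillin via the β-lactamase gene. An f1 origin is also present. For mammalian cells the backbone carries a neomycin phosphotransferase gene driven by the SV40 early promoter and ended by an SV40 polyadenylation signal, which allows G418 selection of stable transfectants.

The expression cassette is driven by the CMV immediate-early enhancer and promoter and terminated by the bovine growth hormone polyadenylation signal. Flanking T7 and SP6 phage promoters are inherited from the vector. Downstream of a Xenopus β-globin 5′ UTR translational enhancer, the open reading frame begins with a bovine prolactin signal sequence. This is followed by a FLAG epitope and a green fluorescent protein, which the annotation identifies as the Emerald variant, and then the receptor coding sequence. The cleavable signal peptide presumably helps deliver the large N-terminal tags to the extracellular face of the membrane, where FLAG can be detected on the cell surface and GFP reports receptor localisation.

The receptor carries multiple substitutions in extracellular loop 2 plus E297Q in extracellular loop 3, the changes the depositor credits with making it a RASSL. In general, such receptors lose responsiveness to endogenous peptide ligands while remaining activatable by synthetic small-molecule agonists. The associated publication used engineered receptors of this type to examine how internalization, desensitization and acute G protein signaling are independently regulated.
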