Features (pLannotate 1.2.2; 26 found; start..end, strand, type, name):
     36..80      -  misc_feature   bom (fragment): basis of mobility region from pBR322
    235..614     +  enhancer       CMV enhancer: human cytomegalovirus immediate early enhancer
    615..818     +  promoter       CMV promoter: human cytomegalovirus (CMV) immediate early promoter
    814..847     +  LTR            5' LTR (truncated) (fragment): truncated 5' long terminal repeat (LTR) from HIV-1
    863..881     +  promoter       T7 promoter: promoter for bacteriophage T7 RNA polymerase
    895..915     -  misc_feature   MCS (fragment): pBluescript multiple cloning site
    929..971     +  5'UTR          Xenopus globin 5'-UTR: translational enhancer from the 5'-UTR of the major beta-globin gene of Xenopus laevis
    982..1071    +  CDS            prolactin signal sequence: signal sequence from bovine prolactin
   1072..1092    +  CDS            2xFLAG (fragment): two tandem FLAG® epitope tags
   1123..1839    +  CDS            Emerald: Emerald is a basic (constitutively fluorescent) green fluorescent protein published in 1998, derived from Aequorea victoria. It is reported to be a very rapidly-maturing weak dimer.
   1822..2943    +  CDS            OPRK1: OPRK_HUMAN - Also known as OPRK. Experimental evidence at protein level: Swiss-Prot protein existence level 1. G-protein coupled opioid receptor that functions as receptor for endogenous alpha-neoendorphins and dynorphins, but has low affinity for beta-endorphins. Also functions as receptor for various synthetic opioids and for the psychoactive diterpene salvinorin A. Ligand binding causes a conformation change that triggers signaling via guanine nucleotide-binding proteins (G proteins) and modulates the activity of down-stream effectors, such as adenylate cyclase. Signaling leads to the inhib
   2962..2980    -  promoter       SP6 promoter: promoter for bacteriophage SP6 RNA polymerase
   3006..3230    +  polyA_signal   bGH poly(A) signal: bovine growth hormone polyadenylation signal
   3234..3255    +  promoter       SV40 promoter (fragment): SV40 enhancer and early promoter
   3276..3704    +  rep_origin     f1 ori (sequence partly withheld): f1 bacteriophage origin of replication; arrow indicates direction of (+) strand synthesis
   3718..4048    +  promoter       SV40 promoter: SV40 enhancer and early promoter
   4115..4906    +  CDS            neo: KKA2_KLEPN - Also known as kan, nptII. Experimental evidence at protein level: Swiss-Prot protein existence level 1. Resistance to kanamycin, neomycin, paromomycin, ribostamycin, butirosin and gentamicin B. From Klebsiella pneumoniae.
   4930..5088    +  CDS            ble (fragment): BLE_KLEPN - Experimental evidence at protein level: Swiss-Prot protein existence level 1. Binding protein with a strong affinity to the bleomycin family of antibiotics. Binds to CL990; an antimitotic-antibiotic compound. From Klebsiella pneumoniae.
   5083..5204    +  polyA_signal   SV40 poly(A) signal: SV40 polyadenylation signal
   5277..5293    -  protein_bind   lac operator: The lac repressor binds to the lac operator to inhibit transcription in E. coli. This inhibition can be relieved by adding lactose or isopropyl-β-D-thiogalactopyranoside (IPTG). lac repressor encoded by lacI
   5301..5331    -  promoter       lac promoter: promoter for the E. coli lac operon
   5346..5367    -  protein_bind   CAP binding site: CAP binding activates transcription in the presence of cAMP. E. coli catabolite activator protein
   5380..5472    -  CDS            lacI (fragment): lac repressor; lacI; The lac repressor binds to the lac operator to inhibit transcription in E. coli. This inhibition can be relieved by adding lactose or isopropyl-β-D-thiogalactopyranoside (IPTG).
   5655..6243    -  rep_origin     ori: high-copy-number ColE1/pMB1/pBR322/pUC origin of replication
   6414..7274    -  CDS            AmpR: β-lactamase; bla; confers resistance to ampicillin, carbenicillin, and related antibiotics
   7275..7379    -  promoter       AmpR promoter: bla
>Addgene plasmid #24429 | pcDNA3-Rog | depositor full sequence | sequence record 11417 | Author sequence
GACGGATCGGGAGATCTCCCGATCCCCTATGGTCGACTCTCAGTACAATCTGCTCTGATGCCGCATAGTT
AAGCCAGTATCTGCTCCCTGCTTGTGTGTTGGAGGTCGCTGAGTAGTGCGCGAGCAAAATTTAAGCTACA
ACAAGGCAAGGCTTGACCGACAATTGCATGAAGAATCTGCTTAGGGTTAGGCGTTTTGCGCTGCTTCGCG
ATGTACGGGCCAGATATACGCGTTGACATTGATTATTGACTAGTTATTAATAGTAATCAATTACGGGGTC
ATTAGTTCATAGCCCATATATGGAGTTCCGCGTTACATAACTTACGGTAAATGGCCCGCCTGGCTGACCG
CCCAACGACCCCCGCCCATTGACGTCAATAATGACGTATGTTCCCATAGTAACGCCAATAGGGACTTTCC
ATTGACGTCAATGGGTGGACTATTTACGGTAAACTGCCCACTTGGCAGTACATCAAGTGTATCATATGCC
AAGTACGCCCCCTATTGACGTCAATGACGGTAAATGGCCCGCCTGGCATTATGCCCAGTACATGACCTTA
TGGGACTTTCCTACTTGGCAGTACATCTACGTATTAGTCATCGCTATTACCATGGTGATGCGGTTTTGGC
AGTACATCAATGGGCGTGGATAGCGGTTTGACTCACGGGGATTTCCAAGTCTCCACCCCATTGACGTCAA
TGGGAGTTTGTTTTGGCACCAAAATCAACGGGACTTTCCAAAATGTCGTAACAACTCCGCCCCATTGACG
CAAATGGGCGGTAGGCGTGTACGGTGGGAGGTCTATATAAGCAGAGCTCTCTGGCTAACTAGAGAACCCA
CTGCTTACTGGCTTATCGAAATTAATACGACTCACTATAGGGAGACCCAAGCTTGGTACCGGGCCCCCCC
TCGAGCAGCTGAAGCTTGCTTGTTCTTTTTGCAGAAGCTCAGAATAAACGCTCAACTTTGGCAGATCCAC
CATGGACAGCAAAGGTTCGTCGCAGAAAGGGTCCCGCCTGCTCCTGCTGCTGGTGGTGTCAAATCTACTC
TTGTGCCAGGGTGTGGTCTCCGATTACAAAGATGATGATGATGTCGACTCCCCGATCCAGATCTTCCGCG
GCATGGTGAGCAAGGGCGAGGAGCTGTTCACCGGGGTGGTGCCCATCCTGGTCGAGCTGGACGGCGACGT
AAACGGCCACAAGTTCAGCGTGTCCGGCGAGGGCGAGGGCGATGCCACCTACGGCAAGCTGACCCTGAAG
TTCATCTGCACCACCGGCAAGCTGCCCGTGCCCTGGCCCACCCTCGTGACCACCTTGACCTACGGCGTGC
AGTGCTTCGCCCGCTACCCCGACCACATGAAGCAGCACGACTTCTTCAAGTCCGCCATGCCCGAAGGCTA
CGTCCAGGAGCGCACCATCTTCTTCAAGGACGACGGCAACTACAAGACCCGCGCCGAGGTGAAGTTCGAG
GGCGACACCCTGGTGAACCGCATCGAGCTGAAGGGCATCGACTTCAAGGAGGACGGCAACATCCTGGGGC
ACAAGCTGGAGTACAACTACAACAGCCACAAGGTCTATATCACCGCCGACAAGCAGAAGAACGGCATCAA
GGTGAACTTCAAGACCCGCCACAACATCGAGGACGGCAGCGTGCAGCTCGCCGACCACTACCAGCAGAAC
ACCCCCATCGGCGACGGCCCCGTGCTGCTGCCCGACAACCACTACCTGAGCACCCAGTCCGCCCTGAGCA
AAGACCCCAACGAGAAGCGCGATCACATGGTCCTGCTGGAGTTCGTGACCGCCGCCGGGATCACTCTCGG
CATGGACGAGCTGTACCGCGGGGAGCCGGGCCCTACCTGCGCCCCGAGCGCCTGCCTGCCCCCCAACAGC
AGCGCCTGGTTTCCCGGCTGGGCCGAGCCCGACAGCAACGGCAGCGCCGGCTCGGAGGACGCGCAGCTGG
AGCCCGCGCACATCTCCCCGGCCATCCCGGTCATCATCACGGCGGTCTACTCCGTAGTGTTCGTCGTGGG
CTTGGTGGGCAACTCGCTGGTCATGTTCGTGATCATCCGATACACAAAGATGAAGACAGCAACCAACATT
TACATATTTAACCTGGCTTTGGCAGATGCTTTAGTTACTACAACCATGCCCTTTCAGAGTACGGTCTACT
TGATGAATTCTTGGCCTTTTGGAGATGTTCTGTGCAAGATTGTCATTTCCATTGACTACTACAACATGTT
TACCAGCATATTCACCTTGACCATGATGAGTGTGGACCGTTACATTGCCGTGTGCCACCCTGTGAAAGCT
TTGGATTTCCGAACACCTTTGAAAGCAAAGATCATCAACATCTGCATTTGGCTACTGGCATCATCTGTTG
GTATATCAGCGATAGTCCTTGGGGTGACCCAACCCCGGGATGGAGCAGTGGTATGCACGCTCCAGTTCCC
CAGCCCCAGCTGGTACTGGGACACTGTGACCAAGATCTGCGTCTTCATCTTTGCCTTCGTGATCCCTGTC
CTCATCATCATCGTCTGCTACACCCTGATGATCCTGCGTCTCAAGAGCGTCCGGCTCCTTTCTGGCTCCC
GAGAGAAAGATCGCAACCTGCGTAGGATCACCAGACTGGTCCTGGTGGTGGTGGCAGTCTTCGTCGTCTG
CTGGACTCCCATTCACATATTCATCCTAGTTCAGGCTCTGGGGAGCACCTCCCACAGCACAGCTGCTCTC
TCCAGCTATTACTTCTGCATCGCCTTAGGCTATACCAACAGTAGCCTGAATCCCATTCTCTACGCCTTTC
TTGATGAAAACTTCAAGCGGTGTTTCCGGGACTTCTGCTTTCCACTGAAGATGAGGATGGAGCGGCAGAG
CACTAGCAGAGTCCGAAATACAGTTCAGGATCCTGCTTACCTGAGGGACATCGATGGGATGAATAAACCA
GTATAATCTAGAGGGCCCTATTCTATAGTGTCACCTAAATGCTAGAGCTCGCTGATCAGCCTCGACTGTG
CCTTCTAGTTGCCAGCCATCTGTTGTTTGCCCCTCCCCCGTGCCTTCCTTGACCCTGGAAGGTGCCACTC
CCACTGTCCTTTCCTAATAAAATGAGGAAATTGCATCGCATTGTCTGAGTAGGTGTCATTCTATTCTGGG
GGGTGGGGTGGGGCAGGACAGCAAGGGGGAGGATTGGGAAGACAATAGCAGGCATGCTGGGGATGCGGTG
GGCTCTATGGCTTCTGAGGCGGAAAGAACCAGCTGGGGCTCTAGGGGGTATCCCC
[124 nt withheld, positions 3276-3399]
CGCCGGCTTTCCCCGTCAAGCTCTAAATCGGGGCA
[57 nt withheld, positions 3435-3491]
A
[49 nt withheld, positions 3493-3541]
CCTTTGACGTTGGAGTCCACGTTCTTTAATAGTGGACTCTTGTTCCAAACTGGAACAACACTCAACCCTA
TCTCGGTCTATTCTTTTGATTTATAAGGGATTTTGGGGATTTCGGCCTATTGGTTAAAAAATGAGCTGAT
TTAACAAAAATTTAACGCGAATTAATTCTGTGGAATGTGTGTCAGTTAGGGTGTGGAAAGTCCCCAGGCT
CCCCAGGCAGGCAGAAGTATGCAAAGCATGCATCTCAATTAGTCAGCAACCAGGTGTGGAAAGTCCCCAG
GCTCCCCAGCAGGCAGAAGTATGCAAAGCATGCATCTCAATTAGTCAGCAACCATAGTCCCGCCCCTAAC
TCCGCCCATCCCGCCCCTAACTCCGCCCAGTTCCGCCCATTCTCCGCCCCATGGCTGACTAATTTTTTTT
ATTTATGCAGAGGCCGAGGCCGCCTCTGCCTCTGAGCTATTCCAGAAGTAGTGAGGAGGCTTTTTTGGAG
GCCTAGGCTTTTGCAAAAAGCTCCCGGGAGCTTGTATATCCATTTTCGGATCTGATCAAGAGACAGGATG
AGGATCGTTTCGCATGATTGAACAAGATGGATTGCACGCAGGTTCTCCGGCCGCTTGGGTGGAGAGGCTA
TTCGGCTATGACTGGGCACAACAGACAATCGGCTGCTCTGATGCCGCCGTGTTCCGGCTGTCAGCGCAGG
GGCGCCCGGTTCTTTTTGTCAAGACCGACCTGTCCGGTGCCCTGAATGAACTGCAGGACGAGGCAGCGCG
GCTATCGTGGCTGGCCACGACGGGCGTTCCTTGCGCAGCTGTGCTCGACGTTGTCACTGAAGCGGGAAGG
GACTGGCTGCTATTGGGCGAAGTGCCGGGGCAGGATCTCCTGTCATCTCACCTTGCTCCTGCCGAGAAAG
TATCCATCATGGCTGATGCAATGCGGCGGCTGCATACGCTTGATCCGGCTACCTGCCCATTCGACCACCA
AGCGAAACATCGCATCGAGCGAGCACGTACTCGGATGGAAGCCGGTCTTGTCGATCAGGATGATCTGGAC
GAAGAGCATCAGGGGCTCGCGCCAGCCGAACTGTTCGCCAGGCTCAAGGCGCGCATGCCCGACGGCGAGG
ATCTCGTCGTGACCCATGGCGATGCCTGCTTGCCGAATATCATGGTGGAAAATGGCCGCTTTTCTGGATT
CATCGACTGTGGCCGGCTGGGTGTGGCGGACCGCTATCAGGACATAGCGTTGGCTACCCGTGATATTGCT
GAAGAGCTTGGCGGCGAATGGGCTGACCGCTTCCTCGTGCTTTACGGTATCGCCGCTCCCGATTCGCAGC
GCATCGCCTTCTATCGCCTTCTTGACGAGTTCTTCTGAGCGGGACTCTGGGGTTCGAAATGACCGACCAA
GCGACGCCCAACCTGCCATCACGAGATTTCGATTCCACCGCCGCCTTCTATGAAAGGTTGGGCTTCGGAA
TCGTTTTCCGGGACGCCGGCTGGATGATCCTCCAGCGCGGGGATCTCATGCTGGAGTTCTTCGCCCACCC
CAACTTGTTTATTGCAGCTTATAATGGTTACAAATAAAGCAATAGCATCACAAATTTCACAAATAAAGCA
TTTTTTTCACTGCATTCTAGTTGTGGTTTGTCCAAACTCATCAATGTATCTTATCATGTCTGTATACCGT
CGACCTCTAGCTAGAGCTTGGCGTAATCATGGTCATAGCTGTTTCCTGTGTGAAATTGTTATCCGCTCAC
AATTCCACACAACATACGAGCCGGAAGCATAAAGTGTAAAGCCTGGGGTGCCTAATGAGTGAGCTAACTC
ACATTAATTGCGTTGCGCTCACTGCCCGCTTTCCAGTCGGGAAACCTGTCGTGCCAGCTGCATTAATGAA
TCGGCCAACGCGCGGGGAGAGGCGGTTTGCGTATTGGGCGCTCTTCCGCTTCCTCGCTCACTGACTCGCT
GCGCTCGGTCGTTCGGCTGCGGCGAGCGGTATCAGCTCACTCAAAGGCGGTAATACGGTTATCCACAGAA
TCAGGGGATAACGCAGGAAAGAACATGTGAGCAAAAGGCCAGCAAAAGGCCAGGAACCGTAAAAAGGCCG
CGTTGCTGGCGTTTTTCCATAGGCTCCGCCCCCCTGACGAGCATCACAAAAATCGACGCTCAAGTCAGAG
GTGGCGAAACCCGACAGGACTATAAAGATACCAGGCGTTTCCCCCTGGAAGCTCCCTCGTGCGCTCTCCT
GTTCCGACCCTGCCGCTTACCGGATACCTGTCCGCCTTTCTCCCTTCGGGAAGCGTGGCGCTTTCTCAAT
GCTCACGCTGTAGGTATCTCAGTTCGGTGTAGGTCGTTCGCTCCAAGCTGGGCTGTGTGCACGAACCCCC
CGTTCAGCCCGACCGCTGCGCCTTATCCGGTAACTATCGTCTTGAGTCCAACCCGGTAAGACACGACTTA
TCGCCACTGGCAGCAGCCACTGGTAACAGGATTAGCAGAGCGAGGTATGTAGGCGGTGCTACAGAGTTCT
TGAAGTGGTGGCCTAACTACGGCTACACTAGAAGGACAGTATTTGGTATCTGCGCTCTGCTGAAGCCAGT
TACCTTCGGAAAAAGAGTTGGTAGCTCTTGATCCGGCAAACAAACCACCGCTGGTAGCGGTGGTTTTTTT
GTTTGCAAGCAGCAGATTACGCGCAGAAAAAAAGGATCTCAAGAAGATCCTTTGATCTTTTCTACGGGGT
CTGACGCTCAGTGGAACGAAAACTCACGTTAAGGGATTTTGGTCATGAGATTATCAAAAAGGATCTTCAC
CTAGATCCTTTTAAATTAAAAATGAAGTTTTAAATCAATCTAAAGTATATATGAGTAAACTTGGTCTGAC
AGTTACCAATGCTTAATCAGTGAGGCACCTATCTCAGCGATCTGTCTATTTCGTTCATCCATAGTTGCCT
GACTCCCCGTCGTGTAGATAACTACGATACGGGAGGGCTTACCATCTGGCCCCAGTGCTGCAATGATACC
GCGAGACCCACGCTCACCGGCTCCAGATTTATCAGCAATAAACCAGCCAGCCGGAAGGGCCGAGCGCAGA
AGTGGTCCTGCAACTTTATCCGCCTCCATCCAGTCTATTAATTGTTGCCGGGAAGCTAGAGTAAGTAGTT
CGCCAGTTAATAGTTTGCGCAACGTTGTTGCCATTGCTACAGGCATCGTGGTGTCACGCTCGTCGTTTGG
TATGGCTTCATTCAGCTCCGGTTCCCAACGATCAAGGCGAGTTACATGATCCCCCATGTTGTGCAAAAAA
GCGGTTAGCTCCTTCGGTCCTCCGATCGTTGTCAGAAGTAAGTTGGCCGCAGTGTTATCACTCATGGTTA
TGGCAGCACTGCATAATTCTCTTACTGTCATGCCATCCGTAAGATGCTTTTCTGTGACTGGTGAGTACTC
AACCAAGTCATTCTGAGAATAGTGTATGCGGCGACCGAGTTGCTCTTGCCCGGCGTCAATACGGGATAAT
ACCGCGCCACATAGCAGAACTTTAAAAGTGCTCATCATTGGAAAACGTTCTTCGGGGCGAAAACTCTCAA
GGATCTTACCGCTGTTGAGATCCAGTTCGATGTAACCCACTCGTGCACCCAACTGATCTTCAGCATCTTT
TACTTTCACCAGCGTTTCTGGGTGAGCAAAAACAGGAAGGCAAAATGCCGCAAAAAAGGGAATAAGGGCG
ACACGGAAATGTTGAATACTCATACTCTTCCTTTTTCAATATTATTGAAGCATTTATCAGGGTTATTGTC
TCATGAGCGGATACATATTTGAATGTATTTAGAAAAATAAACAAATAGGGGTTCCGCGCACATTTCCCCG
AAAAGTGCCACCTGACGTC
