>Addgene plasmid #24429 | pcDNA3-Rog | addgene partial sequence | sequence record 30239 | 24429 with BGH-rev
AATAGGGCCCTCTAGATTATACTGGTTTATTCATCCCATCGATGTCCCTCAGGTAAGCAGGATCCTGAAC
TGTATTTCGGACTCTGCTAGTGCTCTGCCGCTCCATCCTCATCTTCAGTGGAAAGCAGAAGTCCCGGAAA
CACCGCTTGAAGTTTTCATCAAGAAAGGCGTAGAGAATGGGATTCAGGCTACTGTTGGTATAGCCTAAGG
CGATGCAGAAGTAATAGCTGGAGAGAGCAGCTGTGCTGTGGGAGGTGCTCCCCAGAGCCTGAACCAGGAT
GAATATGTGAATGGGAGTCCAGCAGACGACGAAGACTGCCACCACCACCAGGACCAGTCTGGTGATCCTA
CGCAGGTTGCGATCTTTCTCTCGGGAGCCAGAAAGGAGCCGGACGCTCTTGAGACGCAGGATCATCAGGG
TGTAGCAGACGATGATGATGAGGACAGGGATCACGAAGGCAAAGATGAAGACGCAGATCTTGGTCACAGT
GTCCCAGTACCAGCTGGGGCTGGGGAACTGGAGCGTGCATACCACTGCTCCATCCCGGGGTTGGGTCACC
CCAAGGACTATCGCTGATATACCAACAGATGATGCCAGTAGCCAAATGCAGATGTTGATGATCTTTGCTT
TCAAAGGTGTTCGGAAATCCAAAGCTTTCACAGGGTGGCACACGGCAATGTAACGGTCCACACTCATCAT
GGTCAAGGTGAATATGCTGGTAAACATGTTGTAGTAGTCAATGGAAATGACAATCTTGCACAGAACATCT
CCAAAAGGCCAAGAATTCATCAAGTAGACCGTACTCTGAAAGGGCATGGTTGTAGTAACTAAAGCATCTG
CCAAAGCCAGGTTAAATATGTAAATGTTGGTTGCTGTCTTCATCTTTGTGTATCGGATGATCACGAACAT
GACCAGCGAGTTGCCCACCAAGCCCACGACGA
