>Addgene plasmid #24429 | pcDNA3-Rog | addgene partial sequence | sequence record 30240 | 24429 with EGFP-C
TGGACGAGCTGTACCGCGGGGAGCCGGGCCCTACCTGCGCCCCGAGCGCCTGCCTGCCCCCCAACAGCAG
CGCCTGGTTTCCCGGCTGGGCCGAGCCCGACAGCAACGGCAGCGCCGGCTCGGAGGACGCGCAGCTGGAG
CCCGCGCACATCTCCCCGGCCATCCCGGTCATCATCACGGCGGTCTACTCCGTAGTGTTCGTCGTGGGCT
TGGTGGGCAACTCGCTGGTCATGTTCGTGATCATCCGATACACAAAGATGAAGACAGCAACCAACATTTA
CATATTTAACCTGGCTTTGGCAGATGCTTTAGTTACTACAACCATGCCCTTTCAGAGTACGGTCTACTTG
ATGAATTCTTGGCCTTTTGGAGATGTTCTGTGCAAGATTGTCATTTCCATTGACTACTACAACATGTTTA
CCAGCATATTCACCTTGACCATGATGAGTGTGGACCGTTACATTGCCGTGTGCCACCCTGTGAAAGCTTT
GGATTTCCGAACACCTTTGAAAGCAAAGATCATCAACATCTGCATTTGGCTACTGGCATCATCTGTTGGT
ATATCAGCGATAGTCCTTGGGGTGACCCAACCCCGGGATGGAGCAGTGGTATGCACGCTCCAGTTCCCCA
GCCCCAGCTGGTACTGGGACACTGTGACCAAGATCTGCGTCTTCATCTTTGCCTTCGTGATCCCTGTCCT
CATCATCATCGTCTGCTACACCCTGATGATCCTGCGTCTCAAGAGCGTCCGGCTCCTTTCTGGCTCCCGA
GAGAAAGATC
